>Addgene plasmid #82365 | pRSETB-ro1GFP | addgene full sequence | sequence record 161663 | Addgene NGS result
GATCTCGATCCCGCGAAATTAATACGACTCACTATAGGGAGACCACAACGGTTTCCCTCTAGAAATAATT
TTGTTTAACTTTAAGAAGGAGATATACATATGCGGGGTTCTCATCATCATCATCATCATGGTATGGCTAG
CATGACTGGTGGACAGCAAATGGGTCGGGATCTGTACGACGATGACGATAAGGATCCCCCCGCTGAATTC
ATGAGTAAAGGAGAAGAACTTTTCACTGGAGTTGTCCCAATTCTTGTTGAATTAGATGGTGATGTTAATG
GGCACAAATTTTCTGTCAGTGGAGAGGGTGAAGGTGATGCAACATACGGAAAACTTACCCTTAAATTTAT
TTCCACTACTGGAAAACTACCTGTTCCATGGCCAACACTTGTCACTACTTTCAGTTATGGTGTTCAATGC
TTTTCAAGATACCCAGATCATATGAAACGGCATGACTTTTTCAAGAGTGCCATGCCCGAAGGTTATGTAC
AGGAAAGAACTATATTTTTCAAAGATGACGGGAACTACAAGACACGTGCTGAAGTCAAGTTTGAAGGTGA
TACCCTTGTTAATAGAATCGAGTTAAAAGGTATTGATTTTAAAGAAGATGGAAACATTCTTGGACACAAA
TTGGAATACAACTATAACTGCCACAATGTATACATCATGGCAGACAAACAAAAGAATGGAATCAAAGTTA
ACTTCAAAATTAGACACAACATTGAAGATGGAAGCGTTCAACTAGCAGACCATTATCAACAAAATACTCC
AATTGGCGATGGCCCTGTCCTTTTACCAGACAACCATTACCTGTCCACATGCTCTGCCCTTTCGAAAGAT
CCCAACGAAAAGAGAGACCACATGGTCCTTCTTGAGTTTGTAACAGCTGCTGGGATTACACATGGCATGG
ATGAACTATACAAATAATAAGGATCCGAGCTCGAGATCTGCAGCTGGTACCATGGAATTCGAAGCTTGAT
CCGGCTGCTAACAAAGCCCGAAAGGAAGCTGAGTTGGCTGCTGCCACCGCTGAGCAATAACTAGCATAAC
CCCTTGGGGCCTCTAAACGGGTCTTGAGGGGTTTTTTGCTGAAAGGAGGAACTATATCCGGATCTGGCGT
AATAGCGAAGAGGCCCGCACCGATCGCCCTTCCCAACAGTTGCGCAGCCTGAATGGCGAATGGG
[124 nt withheld, positions 1185-1308]
C
[91 nt withheld, positions 1310-1400]
A
[49 nt withheld, positions 1402-1450]
CCTTTGACGTTGGAGTCCACGTTCTTT
[37 nt withheld, positions 1478-1514]
ACCCTATCTCGGTCTATTCTTTTGATTTATAAGGGATTTTGCCGATTTCGGCCTATTGGTTAAAAAATGA
GCTGATTTAACAAAAATTTAACGCGAATTTTAACAAAATATTAACGCTTACAATTTAGGTGGCACTTTTC
GGGGAAATGTGCGCGGAACCCCTATTTGTTTATTTTTCTAAATACATTCAAATATGTATCCGCTCATGAG
ACAATAACCCTGATAAATGCTTCAATAATATTGAAAAAGGAAGAGTATGAGTATTCAACATTTCCGTGTC
GCCCTTATTCCCTTTTTTGCGGCATTTTGCCTTCCTGTTTTTGCTCACCCAGAAACGCTGGTGAAAGTAA
AAGATGCTGAAGATCAGTTGGGTGCACGAGTGGGTTACATCGAACTGGATCTCAACAGCGGTAAGATCCT
TGAGAGTTTTCGCCCCGAAGAACGTTTTCCAATGATGAGCACTTTTAAAGTTCTGCTATGTGGCGCGGTA
TTATCCCGTATTGACGCCGGGCAAGAGCAACTCGGTCGCCGCATACACTATTCTCAGAATGACTTGGTTG
AGTACTCACCAGTCACAGAAAAGCATCTTACGGATGGCATGACAGTAAGAGAATTATGCAGTGCTGCCAT
AACCATGAGTGATAACACTGCGGCCAACTTACTTCTGACAACGATCGGAGGACCGAAGGAGCTAACCGCT
TTTTTGCACAACATGGGGGATCATGTAACTCGCCTTGATCGTTGGGAACCGGAGCTGAATGAAGCCATAC
CAAACGACGAGCGTGACACCACGATGCCTGTAGCAATGGCAACAACGTTGCGCAAACTATTAACTGGCGA
ACTACTTACTCTAGCTTCCCGGCAACAATTAATAGACTGGATGGAGGCGGATAAAGTTGCAGGACCACTT
CTGCGCTCGGCCCTTCCGGCTGGCTGGTTTATTGCTGATAAATCTGGAGCCGGTGAGCGTGGGTCTCGCG
GTATCATTGCAGCACTGGGGCCAGATGGTAAGCCCTCCCGTATCGTAGTTATCTACACGACGGGGAGTCA
GGCAACTATGGATGAACGAAATAGACAGATCGCTGAGATAGGTGCCTCACTGATTAAGCATTGGTAACTG
TCAGACCAAGTTTACTCATATATACTTTAGATTGATTTAAAACTTCATTTTTAATTTAAAAGGATCTAGG
TGAAGATCCTTTTTGATAATCTCATGACCAAAATCCCTTAACGTGAGTTTTCGTTCCACTGAGCGTCAGA
CCCCGTAGAAAAGATCAAAGGATCTTCTTGAGATCCTTTTTTTCTGCGCGTAATCTGCTGCTTGCAAACA
AAAAAACCACCGCTACCAGCGGTGGTTTGTTTGCCGGATCAAGAGCTACCAACTCTTTTTCCGAAGGTAA
CTGGCTTCAGCAGAGCGCAGATACCAAATACTGTTCTTCTAGTGTAGCCGTAGTTAGGCCACCACTTCAA
GAACTCTGTAGCACCGCCTACATACCTCGCTCTGCTAATCCTGTTACCAGTGGCTGCTGCCAGTGGCGAT
AAGTCGTGTCTTACCGGGTTGGACTCAAGACGATAGTTACCGGATAAGGCGCAGCGGTCGGGCTGAACGG
GGGGTTCGTGCACACAGCCCAGCTTGGAGCGAACGACCTACACCGAACTGAGATACCTACAGCGTGAGCT
ATGAGAAAGCGCCACGCTTCCCGAAGGGAGAAAGGCGGACAGGTATCCGGTAAGCGGCAGGGTCGGAACA
GGAGAGCGCACGAGGGAGCTTCCAGGGGGAAACGCCTGGTATCTTTATAGTCCTGTCGGGTTTCGCCACC
TCTGACTTGAGCGTCGATTTTTGTGATGCTCGTCAGGGGGGCGGAGCCTATGGAAAAACGCCAGCAACGC
GGCCTTTTTACGGTTCCTGGCCTTTTGCTGGCCTTTTGCTCACATGTTCTTTCCTGCGTTATCCCCTGAT
TCTGTGGATAACCGTATTACCGCCTTTGAGTGAGCTGATACCGCTCGCCGCAGCCGAACGACCGAGCGCA
GCGAGTCAGTGAGCGAGGAAGCGGAAGAGCGCCCAATACGCAAACCGCCTCTCCCCGCGCGTTGGCCGAT
TCATTAATGCAG
Features (pLannotate 1.2.2; 14 found; start..end, strand, type, name):
     20..38      +  promoter       T7 promoter: promoter for bacteriophage T7 RNA polymerase
     70..92      +  RBS            RBS: efficient ribosome binding site from bacteriophage T7 gene 10 (Olins and Rangwala, 1989)
    112..132     +  CDS            capTEV™ (fragment): composite tag for in vivo biotinylation, TEV protease cleavage, and 6xHis tagging
    133..165     +  CDS            T7 tag (gene 10 leader): leader peptide from bacteriophage T7 gene 10 promotes efficient translation in E. coli
    169..192     +  CDS            Xpress™ tag: Xpress™ epitope tag, including an enterokinase recognition and cleavage site
    211..924     +  CDS            roGFP2: roGFP2 is a basic (constitutively fluorescent) green fluorescent protein published in 2004, derived from Aequorea victoria.
    984..1033    +  CDS            SET1 (fragment): solubility-enhancement tag derived from T7 phage gene 10B
   1041..1088    +  terminator     T7 terminator: transcription terminator for bacteriophage T7 RNA polymerase
   1114..1180    +  CDS            lacZα (fragment): LacZα fragment of β-galactosidase; lacZ fragment
   1185..1613    +  rep_origin     f1 ori (sequence partly withheld): f1 bacteriophage origin of replication; arrow indicates direction of (+) strand synthesis
   1666..1770    +  promoter       AmpR promoter: bla
   1771..2631    +  CDS            AmpR: β-lactamase; bla; confers resistance to ampicillin, carbenicillin, and related antibiotics
   2802..3390    +  rep_origin     ori: high-copy-number ColE1/pMB1/pBR322/pUC origin of replication
   3573..3626    +  CDS            lacI (fragment): lac repressor; lacI; The lac repressor binds to the lac operator to inhibit transcription in E. coli. This inhibition can be relieved by adding lactose or isopropyl-β-D-thiogalactopyranoside (IPTG).
