[The description below was written by a language model from this plasmid's Addgene catalogue record and pLannotate feature annotations shown in this document.]
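Description:
pRSETB-ro1GFP is a bacterial expression plasmid built on the commercial pRSETB backbone and carrying a redox-sensitive variant of Aequorea victoria (jellyfish) GFP. It is a high-copy plasmid of about 3.6 kb that replicates from a ColE1/pUC-type origin and is selected with ampicillin through the β-lactamase (AmpR) gene and its own promoter. An f1 phage origin is also present, which allows single-stranded DNA production.

The 714 bp ro1GFP coding sequence sits downstream of a T7 promoter and the strong phage T7 gene 10 ribosome binding site, and is followed by a T7 terminator. The backbone supplies an N-terminal leader made of a 6xHis tag, the T7 gene 10 leader peptide and an Xpress epitope containing an enterokinase cleavage site, so the protein can be affinity purified, detected and, if desired, freed of its tag. The insert carries the substitutions C48S, Q80R, S147C and Q204C. The two introduced cysteines at positions 147 and 204 are the basis of the redox sensitivity, because reversible disulfide formation between them changes the fluorescence properties of the protein. The automated annotation labels this reading frame roGFP2, a closely related family member, but the catalogue entry identifies it as ro1GFP. The short capTEV, SET1, lacZα and lacI fragment hits are most likely partial matches to backbone sequence rather than functional elements.

Because transcription depends on T7 RNA polymerase, inducible expression requires a host strain that supplies that polymerase. The stated purpose is inducible production of redox-sensitive GFP in bacteria, and the associated work concerns these indicators as probes of redox potential.
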