Addgene plasmid #82365: pRSETB-ro1GFP
Purpose: Inducible expression of redox sensitive GFP in bacteria
Depositing lab: S. James Remington. Depositing organization: University of Oregon. Publication: Investigating mitochondrial redox potential with redox-sensitive green fluorescent protein indicators. Hanson GT, Aggeler R, Oglesbee D, Cannon M, Capaldi RA, Tsien RY, Remington SJ. J Biol Chem. 2004 Mar 26;279(13):13044-53. Epub 2004 Jan 13. 10.1074/jbc.M312846200 PubMed 14722062.
Backbone
  Vector backbone: pRSETB
  Backbone manufacturer: Invitrogen
  Backbone size w/o insert (bp): 2900
  Vector type: Bacterial Expression
Growth in bacteria
  Bacterial resistance: Ampicillin, 100 μg/mL
  Growth temperature: 37°C
  Growth strain: DH5alpha
  Copy number: High Copy
Gene/Insert
  Gene/Insert name: ro1GFP
  Species: jellyfish
  Insert size (bp): 714
  Mutation: C48S/Q80R/S147C/Q204C
  Promoter: T7
  Tag / fusion protein: 6xHIS (N terminal on backbone)
  Cloning method: Restriction Enzyme; 5′ cloning site BamHI (not destroyed); 3′ cloning site BamHI (not destroyed)
  Sequencing primers: 5′ T7; 3′ T7 terminal
Resource information
  A portion of this plasmid was derived from a plasmid made by: Roger Tsien, UCSD
Terms and licenses: Academic/Nonprofit Terms; Industry Terms: Not Available to Industry
How to cite: pRSETB-ro1GFP was a gift from S. James Remington (Addgene plasmid # 82365 ; http://n2t.net/addgene:82365 ; RRID:Addgene_82365)
