>Addgene plasmid #82365 | pRSETB-ro1GFP | depositor partial sequence | sequence record 155947 | ro1gfp
ATGCGGGGTTCTCATCATCATCATCATCATGGTATGGCTAGCATGACTGGTGGACAGCAAATGGGTCGGG
ATCTGTACGACGATGACGATAAGGATCCCCCCGCTGAATTCATGAGTAAAGGAGAAGAACTTTTCACTGG
AGTTGTCCCAATTCTTGTTGAATTAGATGGTGATGTTAATGGGCACAAATTTTCTGTCAGTGGAGAGGGT
GAAGGTGATGCAACATACGGAAAACTTACCCTTAAATTTATTTCCACTACTGGAAAACTACCTGTTCCAT
GGCCAACACTTGTCACTACTTTCTCTTATGGTGTTCAATGCTTTTCAAGATACCCAGATCATATGAAACG
GCATGACTTTTTCAAGAGTGCCATGCCCGAAGGTTATGTACAGGAAAGAACTATATTTTTCAAAGATGAC
GGGAACTACAAGACACGTGCTGAAGTCAAGTTTGAAGGTGATACCCTTGTTAATAGAATCGAGTTAAAAG
GTATTGATTTTAAAGAAGATGGAAACATTCTTGGACACAAATTGGAATACAACTATAACTGCCACAATGT
ATACATCATGGCAGACAAACAAAAGAATGGAATCAAAGTTAACTTCAAAATTAGACACAACATTGAAGAT
GGAAGCGTTCAACTAGCAGACCATTATCAACAAAATACTCCAATTGGCGATGGCCCTGTCCTTTTACCAG
ACAACCATTACCTGTCCACATGCTCTGCCCTTTCGAAAGATCCCAACGAAAAGAGAGACCACATGGTCCT
TCTTGAGTTTGTAACAGCTGCTGGGATTACACATGGCATGGATGAACTATACAAATAA
