>Addgene plasmid #82365 | pRSETB-ro1GFP | addgene partial sequence | sequence record 159575 | T7 5'-TAATACGACTCACTATAGGG-3'
ACTTTAAGAAGGAGATATACATATGCGGGGTTCTCATCATCATCATCATCATGGTATGGCTAGCATGACT
GGTGGACAGCAAATGGGTCGGGATCTGTACGACGATGACGATAAGGATCCCCCCGCTGAATTCATGAGTA
AAGGAGAAGAACTTTTCACTGGAGTTGTCCCAATTCTTGTTGAATTAGATGGTGATGTTAATGGGCACAA
ATTTTCTGTCAGTGGAGAGGGTGAAGGTGATGCAACATACGGAAAACTTACCCTTAAATTTATTTCCACT
ACTGGAAAACTACCTGTTCCATGGCCAACACTTGTCACTACTTTCAGTTATGGTGTTCAATGCTTTTCAA
GATACCCAGATCATATGAAACGGCATGACTTTTTCAAGAGTGCCATGCCCGAAGGTTATGTACAGGAAAG
AACTATATTTTTCAAAGATGACGGGAACTACAAGACACGTGCTGAAGTCAAGTTTGAAGGTGATACCCTT
GTTAATAGAATCGAGTTAAAAGGTATTGATTTTAAAGAAGATGGAAACATTCTTGGACACAAATTGGAAT
ACAACTATAACTGCCACAATGTATACATCATGGCAGACAAACAAAAGAATGGAATCAAAGTTAACTTCAA
AATTAGACACAACATTGAAGATGGAAGCGTTCAACTAGCAGACCATTATCAACAAAATACTCCAATTG
