>Addgene plasmid #82365 | pRSETB-ro1GFP | addgene partial sequence | sequence record 159576 | T7term 5'-GCTAGTTATTGCTCAGCGG-3'
TTGTTAGCAGCCGGATCAAGCTTCGAATTCCATGGTACCAGCTGCAGATCTCGAGCTCGGATCCTTATTA
TTTGTATAGTTCATCCATGCCATGTGTAATCCCAGCAGCTGTTACAAACTCAAGAAGGACCATGTGGTCT
CTCTTTTCGTTGGGATCTTTCGAAAGGGCAGAGCATGTGGACAGGTAATGGTTGTCTGGTAAAAGGACAG
GGCCATCGCCAATTGGAGTATTTTGTTGATAATGGTCTGCTAGTTGAACGCTTCCATCTTCAATGTTGTG
TCTAATTTTGAAGTTAACTTTGATTCCATTCTTTTGTTTGTCTGCCATGATGTATACATTGTGGCAGTTA
TAGTTGTATTCCAATTTGTGTCCAAGAATGTTTCCATCTTCTTTAAAATCAATACCTTTTAACTCGATTC
TATTAACAAGGGTATCACCTTCAAACTTGACTTCAGCACGTGTCTTGTAGTTCCCGTCATCTTTGAAAAA
TATAGTTCTTTCCTGTACATAACCTTCGGGCATGGCACTCTTGAAAAAGTCATGCCGTTTCATATGATCT
GGGTATCTTGAAAAGCATTGAACACCATAACTGAAAGTAGTGACAAGTGTTGGCCATGGAACAGGTAGTT
TTCCAGTAGTGGAAATAAATTTAAGGGTAAGTTTTCCGTATGTTGCATCACCTTCACCCTCTCCACTGAC
AGAAAATTTGTGCCCATTAACATCACCATCTAATTCAACAAGAATTGGGACAACTCCAGTGAAAAGTTCT
TCTCCTTTACTCATGAATTCAGCGGGGGGATCCTTATCGTCATCGTCGTACAGATCCCGACCCATTTGCT
GTCCACCAGTCATGCTAGCCATACCATGATGATGATGATGATGAGAACC
